>Addgene plasmid #57479 | mEos3.2-Nup50-N-10 | depositor partial sequence | sequence record 88612 | insert sequence
GTCAGATCCGCTAGCGATGCCACCATGGCCAAAAGAAATGCCGAGAAGGAACTGACAGATAGGAATTGGG
ATCAAGAAGATGAAGCTGAAGAGGTGGGAACATTCTCCATGGCCAGTGAGGAAGTCTTGAAGAATAGAGC
CATAAAGAAAGCAAAGCGCAGAAATGTTGGATTTGAATCTGACACTGGAGGAGCCTTTAAAGGTTTTAAA
GGTTTGGTGGTACCTTCTGGAGGAGGACGCTTTTCTGGATTTGGTAGTGGCGCTGGAGGGAAGCCTCTGG
AAGGACTGTCGAATGGAAACAACATAACCAGTGCCCCTCCCTTCGCCAGTGCAAAGGCAGCGGCAGATCC
CAAGGTAGCCTTTGGTTCTCTTGCTGCAAATGGCCCTACCACCTTGGTTGATAAAGTTTCAAATCCCAAA
ACTAATGGGGACAGTCAGCAGCCCTCCTCCTCTGGCCTTGCTTCCAGTAAAGCTTGTGTCGGAAATGCCT
ATCACAAGCAGTTGGCCGCCTTGAACTGCTCCGTGCGGGATTGGATAGTGAAGCACGTGAATACAAACCC
CCTCTGTGATCTGACACCTATCTTTAAAGACTATGAGAAATATTTAGCAAACATTGAACAGCAACACGGG
AACAGTGGCAGGAATTCTGAAAGTGAATCTAACAAAGTGGCAGCTGAAACACAGTCTCCTTCCCTTTTTG
GCTCAACAAAATTACAGCAAGAGTCAACGTTTTTGTTTCATGGCAACAAAACTGAAGATACACCTGACAA
GAAGATGGAGGTGGCATCTGAAAAGAAAACGGACCCATCATCACTAGGAGCGACAAGTGCCTCATTTAAT
TTCGGCAAGAAAGTTGATAGCTCTGTTTTGGGCTCATTAAGCTCTGTCCCCCTGACTGGATTTTCTTTCT
CCCCTGGAAACTCCAGTTTATTTGGCAAAGATACTACCCAGAGTAAACCAGTCTCTTCACCATTTCCCAC
TAAACCATTGGAGGGCCAAGCAGAAGGTGACAGTGGTGAATGCAAAGGTGGAGATGAAGAAGAGAATGAT
GAGCCACCCAAAGTAGTAGTTACCGAAGTAAAAGAAGAAGACGCTTTTTACTCCAAAAAGTGTAAACTGT
TTTACAAGAAAGACAATGAGTTTAAAGAGAAAGGCATAGGTACTCTGCATTTAAAACCTACAGCAAATCA
GAAGACACAGCTTTTGGTGCGGGCAGACACCAATTTAGGCAACATATTGCTGAACGTTCTGATTCCACCC
AATATGCCATGTACGCGAACAGGGAAGAATAACGTTCTTATCGTCTGTGTTCCAAATCCACCAATTGACG
AGAAGAATGCCACCATGCCAGTCACCATGTTGATTCGGGTAAAAACCAGCGAGGATGCAGACGAGTTGCA
CAAAATTTTACTGGAGAAAAAGGATGCCAGCTCCGGAGGGGATCCACCGGTCGCCACCATGAGTGCGATT
AAGCCAGACATGAAGATCAAACTCCGTATGGAAGGCAACGTAAACGGGCACCACTTTGTGATCGACGGAG
ATGGTACAGGCAAGCCTTTTGAGGGAAAACAGAGTATGGATCTTGAAGTCAAAGAGGGCGGACCTCTGCC
TTTTGCCTTTGATATCCTGACCACTGCATTCCATTACGGCAACAGGGTATTCGCCAAATATCCAGACAAC
ATACAAGACTATTTTAAGCAGTCGTTTCCTAAGGGGTATTCGTGGGAACGAAGCTTGACTTTCGAAGACG
GGGGCATTTGCAACGCCAGAAACGACATAACAATGGAAGGGGACACTTTCTATAATAAAGTTCGATTTTA
TGGTACCAACTTTCCCGCCAATGGTCCAGTTATGCAGAAGAAGACGCTGAAATGGGAGCCCTCCACTGAG
AAAATGTATGTGCGTGATGGAGTGCTGACGGGTGATATTGAGATGGCTTTGTTGCTTGAAGGAAATGCCC
ATTACCGATGTGACTTCAGAACTACTTACAAAGCTAAGGAGAAGGGTGTCAAGTTACCAGGCGCCCACTT
TGTGGACCACTGCATTGAGATTTTAAGCCATGACAAAGATTACAACAAGGTTAAGCTGTATGAGCATGCT
GTTGCTCATTCTGGATTGCCTGACAATGCCAGACGATAAGCGGCCGCGACTCTAGATC
