>Addgene plasmid #57479 | mEos3.2-Nup50-N-10 | addgene partial sequence | sequence record 109598 | SV40pA-R 5'-GAAATTTGTGATGCTATTGC-3'
ATAACAGTTAACAACAACAATTGCATTCATTTTATGTTTCAGGTTCAGGGGGAGGTGTGGGAGGTTTTTT
AAAGCAAGTAAAACCTCTACAAATGTGGTATGGCTGATTATGATCTAGAGTCGCGGCCGCTTATCGTCTG
GCATTGTCAGGCAATCCAGAATGAGCAACAGCATGCTCATACAGCTTAACCTTGTTGTAATCTTTGTCAT
GGCTTAAAATCTCAATGCAGTGGTCCACAAAGTGGGCGCCTGGTAACTTGACACCCTTCTCCTTAGCTTT
GTAAGTAGTTCTGAAGTCACATCGGTAATGGGCATTTCCTTCAAGCAACAAAGCCATCTCAATATCACCC
GTCAGCACTCCATCACGCACATACATTTTCTCAGTGGAGGGCTCCCATTTCAGCGTCTTCTTCTGCATAA
CTGGACCATTGGCGGGAAAGTTGGTACCATAAAATCGAACTTTATTATAGAAAGTGTCCCCTTCCATTGT
TATGTCGTTTCTGGCGTTGCAAATGCCCCCGTCTTCGAAAGTCAAGCTTCGTTCCCACGAATACCCCTTA
GGAAACGACTGCTTAAAATAGTCTTGTATGTTGTCTGGATATTTGGCGAATACCCTGTTGCCGTAATGGA
ATGCAGTGGTCAGGATATCAAAGGCAAAAGGCAGAGGTCCGCCCTCTTTGACTTCAAGATCCATACTCTG
TTTTCCCTCAAAAGGCTTGCCTGTACCATCTCCGTCGATCACAAAGTGGTGCCCGTTTACGTTGCCTTCC
ATACGGAGTTTGATCTTCATGTCTGGCTTAATCGCACTCATGGTGGCGACCGGTGGATCCCCTCCGGAGC
