>Addgene plasmid #57479 | mEos3.2-Nup50-N-10 | addgene partial sequence | sequence record 110845 | CMV-F 5'-CGCAAATGGGCGGTAGGCGTG-3'
CCGCTAGCGATGCCACCATGGCCAAAAGAAATGCCGAGAAGGAACTGACAGATAGGAATTGGGATCAAGA
AGATGAAGCTGAAGAGGTGGGAACATTCTCCATGGCCAGTGAGGAAGTCTTGAAGAATAGAGCCATAAAG
AAAGCAAAGCGCAGAAATGTTGGATTTGAATCTGACACTGGAGGAGCCTTTAAAGGTTTTAAAGGTTTGG
TGGTACCTTCTGGAGGAGGACGCTTTTCTGGATTTGGTAGTGGCGCTGGAGGGAAGCCTCTGGAAGGACT
GTCGAATGGAAACAACATAACCAGTGCCCCTCCCTTCGCCAGTGCAAAGGCAGCGGCAGATCCCAAGGTA
GCCTTTGGTTCTCTTGCTGCAAATGGCCCTACCACCTTGGTTGATAAAGTTTCAAATCCCAAAACTAATG
GGGACAGTCAGCAGCCCTCCTCCTCTGGCCTTGCTTCCAGTAAAGCTTGTGTCGGAAATGCCTATCACAA
GCAGTTGGCCGCCTTGAACTGCTCCGTGCGGGATTGGATAGTGAAGCACGTGAATACAAACCCCCTCTGT
GATCTGACACCTATCTTTAAAGACTATGAGAAATATTTAGCAAACATTGAACAGCAACACGGGAACAGTG
GCAGGAATTCTGAAAGTGAATCTAACAAAGTGGCAGCTGAAACACAGTCTCCTTCCCTTTTTGGCTCAAC
AAAATTACAGCAAGAGTCAACGTTTTTGTT
