[The description below was written by a language model from this plasmid's Addgene catalogue record.]
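Description:
mEos3.2-Nup50-N-10 is a mammalian expression plasmid built on the mEos3.2-N1 backbone (about 4.75 kb without the insert), an N1-style fluorescent protein fusion vector. It is maintained as a high-copy plasmid in E. coli under kanamycin selection, and it carries a neomycin resistance marker so that transfected mammalian cells can be selected with G418. The record provides no feature table, so the specific origins of replication and the promoters driving the resistance cassette are not stated. The use of an SV40 polyA reverse sequencing primer suggests that an SV40 polyadenylation signal lies downstream of the expression cassette.

The payload is human NUP50, a nucleoporin also known as NPAP60 or NPAP60L, expressed from the CMV promoter, which gives strong constitutive transcription. mEos3.2 is fused to the C terminus of Nup50 and is supplied by the backbone. The "N-10" in the name probably refers to the N-type vector layout and a 10-residue linker between the two proteins, but the record does not confirm this. mEos3.2 is a monomeric green-to-red photoconvertible fluorescent protein. The two listed spectral pairs correspond to its two states: excitation/emission of 507/516 nm for the green form and 572/580 nm for the red form after photoconversion.

The stated purpose is to label the nuclear pore. The fusion serves as a localization marker for nuclear pore complexes in cultured mammalian cells. Because the tag is photoconvertible, the construct also lends itself to pulse-chase style tracking of a converted subpopulation and to single-molecule localization microscopy, although the record does not name particular applications.
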