Addgene plasmid #57479: mEos3.2-Nup50-N-10
Purpose: Localization: Nuclear Pore, Excitation: 507 / 572, Emission: 516 / 580
Depositing lab: Michael Davidson. Depositing organization: Florida State University, Tallahassee.
Backbone
  Vector backbone: mEos3.2-N1
  Backbone size w/o insert (bp): 4750
  Vector type: Mammalian Expression
  Selectable markers: Neomycin (select with G418)
Growth in bacteria
  Bacterial resistance: Kanamycin, 50 μg/mL
  Growth temperature: 37°C
  Growth strain: DH5alpha
  Copy number: High Copy
Gene/Insert
  Gene/Insert name: Nup50 (alt name: NM_007172.3)
  Species: H. sapiens (human)
  Entrez Gene: NUP50 (a.k.a. NPAP60, NPAP60L)
  Promoter: CMV
  Tag / fusion protein: mEos3.2 (C terminal on backbone)
  Cloning method: Unknown
  Sequencing primers: 5′ CMV-F; 3′ SV40pA-R
Terms and licenses: Academic/Nonprofit Terms; Industry Terms
Depositor comments: . Excitation = 507 / 572; Emission = 516 / 580
How to cite: mEos3.2-Nup50-N-10 was a gift from Michael Davidson (Addgene plasmid # 57479 ; http://n2t.net/addgene:57479 ; RRID:Addgene_57479)
